Addgene plasmid #185227: pST_pvLEA22mer_shuffle_3 (pBS0729)
Purpose: For the mammalian expression of the sleeping chironomid protein pvLEA22mer_shuffle_3. This is one of the top performing targets in our apoptosis assay (it protected from apoptosis).
Depositing lab: Pamela Silver. Depositing organization: Harvard Medical School. Publication: Natural and Designed Proteins Inspired by Extremotolerant Organisms Can Form Condensates and Attenuate Apoptosis in Human Cells. Veling MT, Nguyen DT, Thadani NN, Oster ME, Rollins NJ, Brock KP, Bethel NP, Lim S, Baker D, Way JC, Marks DS, Chang RL, Silver PA. ACS Synth Biol. 2022 Mar 18;11(3):1292-1302. doi: 10.1021/acssynbio.1c00572. Epub 2022 Feb 18. PubMed 35176859.
Backbone
  Vector backbone: YK 02
  Vector type: Mammalian Expression
Growth in bacteria
  Bacterial resistance: Ampicillin, 100 μg/mL
  Growth temperature: 37°C
  Growth strain: DH5alpha
  Copy number: High Copy
Gene/Insert
  Gene/Insert name: pvLEA22mer_shuffle_3
  Species: P. vanderplanki
  Insert size (bp): 372
  Cloning method: Gibson Cloning
Terms and licenses: Academic/Nonprofit Terms; Industry Terms: Not Available to Industry
Depositor comments: This is one of the top performing targets in our apoptosis assay (it protected from apoptosis). See supplemental table 2 in our paper to see its performance in our assay. The negative control for this assay is pSecTag2 B which can be obtained from Thermo here https://www.thermofisher.com/order/catalog/product/V90020
How to cite: pST_pvLEA22mer_shuffle_3 (pBS0729) was a gift from Pamela Silver (Addgene plasmid # 185227 ; http://n2t.net/addgene:185227 ; RRID:Addgene_185227)
