[The description below was written by a language model from this plasmid's Addgene catalogue record and pLannotate feature annotations shown in this document.]
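Description:
pST_pvLEA22mer_shuffle_3 (pBS0729) is a 5,282 nt mammalian expression plasmid built on a backbone recorded as YK 02. It expresses pvLEA22mer_shuffle_3, a 372 bp insert attributed to the sleeping chironomid Polypedilum vanderplanki and introduced by Gibson cloning. The name suggests a shuffled variant of a 22-residue LEA (late embryogenesis abundant) repeat motif, but the record does not spell out the design. The insert itself is not annotated in the feature table. It presumably occupies the unannotated interval between the T7 promoter and the bGH polyadenylation signal, where it would be transcribed from the upstream human CMV immediate-early enhancer and promoter. The T7 promoter lies just upstream of this interval. No epitope tags, signal peptides or reporters are annotated, so the record does not establish whether any are fused to the protein.

In E. coli the plasmid replicates from a high-copy ColE1/pUC-type origin and is selected through the β-lactamase (AmpR) gene under its own promoter; an f1 origin is also present. A second cassette places the Sh ble gene (BleoR) behind tandem SV40 early and EM7 promoters, followed by an SV40 poly(A) signal. This arrangement allows Zeocin/bleomycin-family selection in both mammalian cells and bacteria. Several short annotations (HIV-1 LTR, SV40 promoter, lacI, Klebsiella ble and bom fragments) look like partial matches or backbone remnants rather than functional parts.

The construct was used to test proteins inspired by extremotolerant organisms in human cells. The depositor notes that this one was among the top performers in protecting against apoptosis in their assay, with pSecTag2 B as the negative control.
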