Features (pLannotate 1.2.2; 20 found; start..end, strand, type, name):
     30..82      -  misc_feature   bom (fragment): basis of mobility region from pBR322
    237..616     +  enhancer       CMV enhancer: human cytomegalovirus immediate early enhancer
    617..820     +  promoter       CMV promoter: human cytomegalovirus (CMV) immediate early promoter
    816..849     +  LTR            5' LTR (truncated) (fragment): truncated 5' long terminal repeat (LTR) from HIV-1
    865..883     +  promoter       T7 promoter: promoter for bacteriophage T7 RNA polymerase
   1298..1522    +  polyA_signal   bGH poly(A) signal: bovine growth hormone polyadenylation signal
   1526..1547    +  promoter       SV40 promoter (fragment): SV40 enhancer and early promoter
   1568..1996    +  rep_origin     f1 ori (sequence partly withheld): f1 bacteriophage origin of replication; arrow indicates direction of (+) strand synthesis
   2010..2339    +  promoter       SV40 promoter: SV40 enhancer and early promoter
   2387..2434    +  promoter       EM7 promoter: synthetic bacterial promoter&nbsp
   2453..2827    +  CDS            BleoR: antibiotic-binding protein; Sh ble from Streptoalloteichus hindustanus; confers resistance to bleomycin, phleomycin, and Zeocin™
   2837..2962    +  CDS            ble (fragment): BLE_KLEPN - Experimental evidence at protein level: Swiss-Prot protein existence level 1. Binding protein with a strong affinity to the bleomycin family of antibiotics. Binds to CL990; an antimitotic-antibiotic compound. From Klebsiella pneumoniae.
   2957..3078    +  polyA_signal   SV40 poly(A) signal: SV40 polyadenylation signal
   3151..3167    -  protein_bind   lac operator: The lac repressor binds to the lac operator to inhibit transcription in E. coli. This inhibition can be relieved by adding lactose or isopropyl-β-D-thiogalactopyranoside (IPTG). lac repressor encoded by lacI
   3175..3205    -  promoter       lac promoter: promoter for the E. coli lac operon
   3220..3241    -  protein_bind   CAP binding site: CAP binding activates transcription in the presence of cAMP. E. coli catabolite activator protein
   3254..3346    -  CDS            lacI (fragment): lac repressor; lacI; The lac repressor binds to the lac operator to inhibit transcription in E. coli. This inhibition can be relieved by adding lactose or isopropyl-β-D-thiogalactopyranoside (IPTG).
   3529..4117    -  rep_origin     ori: high-copy-number ColE1/pMB1/pBR322/pUC origin of replication
   4288..5148    -  CDS            AmpR: β-lactamase; bla; confers resistance to ampicillin, carbenicillin, and related antibiotics
   5149..5253    -  promoter       AmpR promoter: bla
>Addgene plasmid #185227 | pST_pvLEA22mer_shuffle_3 (pBS0729) | addgene full sequence | sequence record 366860 | Addgene NGS Result
TCGACGGATCGGGAGATCTCCCGATCCCCTATGGTGCACTCTCAGTACAATCTGCTCTGATGCCGCATAG
TTAAGCCAGTATCTGCTCCCTGCTTGTGTGTTGGAGGTCGCTGAGTAGTGCGCGAGCAAAATTTAAGCTA
CAACAAGGCAAGGCTTGACCGACAATTGCATGAAGAATCTGCTTAGGGTTAGGCGTTTTGCGCTGCTTCG
CGATGTACGGGCCAGATATACGCGTTGACATTGATTATTGACTAGTTATTAATAGTAATCAATTACGGGG
TCATTAGTTCATAGCCCATATATGGAGTTCCGCGTTACATAACTTACGGTAAATGGCCCGCCTGGCTGAC
CGCCCAACGACCCCCGCCCATTGACGTCAATAATGACGTATGTTCCCATAGTAACGCCAATAGGGACTTT
CCATTGACGTCAATGGGTGGAGTATTTACGGTAAACTGCCCACTTGGCAGTACATCAAGTGTATCATATG
CCAAGTACGCCCCCTATTGACGTCAATGACGGTAAATGGCCCGCCTGGCATTATGCCCAGTACATGACCT
TATGGGACTTTCCTACTTGGCAGTACATCTACGTATTAGTCATCGCTATTACCATGGTGATGCGGTTTTG
GCAGTACATCAATGGGCGTGGATAGCGGTTTGACTCACGGGGATTTCCAAGTCTCCACCCCATTGACGTC
AATGGGAGTTTGTTTTGGCACCAAAATCAACGGGACTTTCCAAAATGTCGTAACAACTCCGCCCCATTGA
CGCAAATGGGCGGTAGGCGTGTACGGTGGGAGGTCTATATAAGCAGAGCTCTCTGGCTAACTAGAGAACC
CACTGCTTACTGGCTTATCGAAATTAATACGACTCACTATAGGGAGACCCAAGCTGGCTAGCCACCATGG
ATGGAACCGGAACCAAGGGAGAGGCTGAGAAGGAGAAGAAGGACAAGGCCGCCGAGGCCAAGGGCTGATG
AATTGCCAATTGAAATTTGACGGCCTATGTCACTGAAACTATCCAAACACCCCATGTCGATACTGAACGT
ATCGACGCATACCTCCTTCCTTGAAAACGCACAATCATACAACTGGGCACATAATGCGTACGCCCATCTA
GTACACCCATCTCTGTAGGTCCAGTTCAAGAGCTGGAAGAGCACCCTCCACTTAGACGTGCCGTAAGATA
GAGGTTAGTGAGAATAGCCATCCAATATGAGCGTTGATAGCTAGACGAGGATAAGGCAGTGATAGAAGGG
GCACCAAGCTTCATTCGCACCCGCTGATCAGCCTCGACTGTGCCTTCTAGTTGCCAGCCATCTGTTGTTT
GCCCCTCCCCCGTGCCTTCCTTGACCCTGGAAGGTGCCACTCCCACTGTCCTTTCCTAATAAAATGAGGA
AATTGCATCGCATTGTCTGAGTAGGTGTCATTCTATTCTGGGGGGTGGGGTGGGGCAGGACAGCAAGGGG
GAGGATTGGGAAGACAATAGCAGGCATGCTGGGGATGCGGTGGGCTCTATGGCTTCTGAGGCGGAAAGAA
CCAGCTGGGGCTCTAGGGGGTATCCCC
[124 nt withheld, positions 1568-1691]
C
[91 nt withheld, positions 1693-1783]
A
[49 nt withheld, positions 1785-1833]
CCTTTGACGTTGGAGTCCACGTTCTTT
[37 nt withheld, positions 1861-1897]
ACCCTATCTCGGTCTATTCTTTTGATTTATAAGGGATTTTGCCGATTTCGGCCTATTGGTTAAAAAATGA
GCTGATTTAACAAAAATTTAACGCGAATTAATTCTGTGGAATGTGTGTCAGTTAGGGTGTGGAAAGTCCC
CAGGCTCCCCAGCAGGCAGAAGTATGCAAAGCATGCATCTCAATTAGTCAGCAACCAGGTGTGGAAAGTC
CCCAGGCTCCCCAGCAGGCAGAAGTATGCAAAGCATGCATCTCAATTAGTCAGCAACCATAGTCCCGCCC
CTAACTCCGCCCATCCCGCCCCTAACTCCGCCCAGTTCCGCCCATTCTCCGCCCCATGGCTGACTAATTT
TTTTTATTTATGCAGAGGCCGAGGCCGCCTCTGCCTCTGAGCTATTCCAGAAGTAGTGAGGAGGCTTTTT
TGGAGGCCTAGGCTTTTGCAAAAAGCTCCCGGGAGCTTGTATATCCATTTTCGGATCTGATCAGCACGTG
TTGACAATTAATCATCGGCATAGTATATCGGCATAGTATAATACGACAAGGTGAGGAACTAAACCATGGC
CAAGTTGACCAGTGCCGTTCCGGTGCTCACCGCGCGCGACGTCGCCGGAGCGGTCGAGTTCTGGACCGAC
CGGCTCGGGTTCTCCCGGGACTTCGTGGAGGACGACTTCGCCGGTGTGGTCCGGGACGACGTGACCCTGT
TCATCAGCGCGGTCCAGGACCAGGTGGTGCCGGACAACACCCTGGCCTGGGTGTGGGTGCGCGGCCTGGA
CGAGCTGTACGCCGAGTGGTCGGAGGTCGTGTCCACGAACTTCCGGGACGCCTCCGGGCCGGCCATGACC
GAGATCGGCGAGCAGCCGTGGGGGCGGGAGTTCGCCCTGCGCGACCCGGCCGGCAACTGCGTGCACTTCG
TGGCCGAGGAGCAGGACTGACACGTGCTACGAGATTTCGATTCCACCGCCGCCTTCTATGAAAGGTTGGG
CTTCGGAATCGTTTTCCGGGACGCCGGCTGGATGATCCTCCAGCGCGGGGATCTCATGCTGGAGTTCTTC
GCCCACCCCAACTTGTTTATTGCAGCTTATAATGGTTACAAATAAAGCAATAGCATCACAAATTTCACAA
ATAAAGCATTTTTTTCACTGCATTCTAGTTGTGGTTTGTCCAAACTCATCAATGTATCTTATCATGTCTG
TATACCGTCGACCTCTAGCTAGAGCTTGGCGTAATCATGGTCATAGCTGTTTCCTGTGTGAAATTGTTAT
CCGCTCACAATTCCACACAACATACGAGCCGGAAGCATAAAGTGTAAAGCCTGGGGTGCCTAATGAGTGA
GCTAACTTACATTAATTGCGTTGCGCTCACTGCCCGCTTTCCAGTCGGGAAACCTGTCGTGCCAGCTGCA
TTAATGAATCGGCCAACGCGCGGGGAGAGGCGGTTTGCGTATTGGGCGCTCTTCCGCTTCCTCGCTCACT
GACTCGCTGCGCTCGGTCGTTCGGCTGCGGCGAGCGGTATCAGCTCACTCAAAGGCGGTAATACGGTTAT
CCACAGAATCAGGGGATAACGCAGGAAAGAACATGTGAGCAAAAGGCCAGCAAAAGGCCAGGAACCGTAA
AAAGGCCGCGTTGCTGGCGTTTTTCCATAGGCTCCGCCCCCCTGACGAGCATCACAAAAATCGACGCTCA
AGTCAGAGGTGGCGAAACCCGACAGGACTATAAAGATACCAGGCGTTTCCCCCTGGAAGCTCCCTCGTGC
GCTCTCCTGTTCCGACCCTGCCGCTTACCGGATACCTGTCCGCCTTTCTCCCTTCGGGAAGCGTGGCGCT
TTCTCATAGCTCACGCTGTAGGTATCTCAGTTCGGTGTAGGTCGTTCGCTCCAAGCTGGGCTGTGTGCAC
GAACCCCCCGTTCAGCCCGACCGCTGCGCCTTATCCGGTAACTATCGTCTTGAGTCCAACCCGGTAAGAC
ACGACTTATCGCCACTGGCAGCAGCCACTGGTAACAGGATTAGCAGAGCGAGGTATGTAGGCGGTGCTAC
AGAGTTCTTGAAGTGGTGGCCTAACTACGGCTACACTAGAAGAACAGTATTTGGTATCTGCGCTCTGCTG
AAGCCAGTTACCTTCGGAAAAAGAGTTGGTAGCTCTTGATCCGGCAAACAAACCACCGCTGGTAGCGGTG
GTTTTTTTGTTTGCAAGCAGCAGATTACGCGCAGAAAAAAAGGATCTCAAGAAGATCCTTTGATCTTTTC
TACGGGGTCTGACGCTCAGTGGAACGAAAACTCACGTTAAGGGATTTTGGTCATGAGATTATCAAAAAGG
ATCTTCACCTAGATCCTTTTAAATTAAAAATGAAGTTTTAAATCAATCTAAAGTATATATGAGTAAACTT
GGTCTGACAGTTACCAATGCTTAATCAGTGAGGCACCTATCTCAGCGATCTGTCTATTTCGTTCATCCAT
AGTTGCCTGACTCCCCGTCGTGTAGATAACTACGATACGGGAGGGCTTACCATCTGGCCCCAGTGCTGCA
ATGATACCGCGAGACCCACGCTCACCGGCTCCAGATTTATCAGCAATAAACCAGCCAGCCGGAAGGGCCG
AGCGCAGAAGTGGTCCTGCAACTTTATCCGCCTCCATCCAGTCTATTAATTGTTGCCGGGAAGCTAGAGT
AAGTAGTTCGCCAGTTAATAGTTTGCGCAACGTTGTTGCCATTGCTACAGGCATCGTGGTGTCACGCTCG
TCGTTTGGTATGGCTTCATTCAGCTCCGGTTCCCAACGATCAAGGCGAGTTACATGATCCCCCATGTTGT
GCAAAAAAGCGGTTAGCTCCTTCGGTCCTCCGATCGTTGTCAGAAGTAAGTTGGCCGCAGTGTTATCACT
CATGGTTATGGCAGCACTGCATAATTCTCTTACTGTCATGCCATCCGTAAGATGCTTTTCTGTGACTGGT
GAGTACTCAACCAAGTCATTCTGAGAATAGTGTATGCGGCGACCGAGTTGCTCTTGCCCGGCGTCAATAC
GGGATAATACCGCGCCACATAGCAGAACTTTAAAAGTGCTCATCATTGGAAAACGTTCTTCGGGGCGAAA
ACTCTCAAGGATCTTACCGCTGTTGAGATCCAGTTCGATGTAACCCACTCGTGCACCCAACTGATCTTCA
GCATCTTTTACTTTCACCAGCGTTTCTGGGTGAGCAAAAACAGGAAGGCAAAATGCCGCAAAAAAGGGAA
TAAGGGCGACACGGAAATGTTGAATACTCATACTCTTCCTTTTTCAATATTATTGAAGCATTTATCAGGG
TTATTGTCTCATGAGCGGATACATATTTGAATGTATTTAGAAAAATAAACAAATAGGGGTTCCGCGCACA
TTTCCCCGAAAAGTGCCACCTGACG
